>Addgene plasmid #37210 | ZO-2 shRNA 1320 | addgene partial sequence | sequence record 52003 | T7 5'-TAATACGACTCACTATAGGG-3'
GGCGGCGCTCTGACTAGTGGATCCCCCGGGCTGCAGGAATTCGAACGCTGACGTCATCAACCCGCTCCAA
GGAATCGCGGGCCCAGTGTCACTAGGCGGGAACACCCAGCGCGCGTGCGCCCTGGCAGGAAGATGGCTGT
GAGGGACAGGGGAGTGGCGCCCTGCAATATTTGCATGTCGCTATGTGTTCTGGGAAATCACCATAAACGT
GAAATGTCTTTGGATTTGGGAATCTTATAAGTTCTGTATGAGACCACAGAATCCCCGGAGTCAGATCTTC
ATAAATTCAAGAGATTTATGAAGATCTGACTCCTTTTTGGAAAAGCTTATCGATACCGTCGACCTCGAGG
GGGGGCCCGGTACCAGCTTTTGTTCCCTTTAGTGAGGGTTAATTTCGAGCTTGGCGTAATCATGGTCATA
GCTGTTTCCTGTGTGAAATTGTTATCCGCTCACAATTCCACACAACATACGAGCCGGAAGCATAAAGTGT
AAAGCCTGGGGTGCCTAATGAGTGAGCTAACTCACATTAATTGCGTTGCGCTCACTGCCCGCTTTCCAGT
CGGGAAACCTGTCGTGCCAGCTGCATTAATGAATCGGCCAACGCGCGGGGAGAGGCGGTTTGCGTATTGG
GCGCTCTTCCGCTTCCTCGCTCACTGACTCGCTGCGCTCGGTCGTTCGGCTGCGGCGAGCGGTATCAGCT
CACTCAAAGGCGGTAATACGGTTATCCACAGAATCAGGGGATAACGCANGAAAGAACATGTGAGCAAAAG
GCCAGCAAAAGGCCAGGAACCGTAAAAAGGCCGCGTTGCTGGCGTTTTTCCATAGGCTCCGCCCCCCTGA
CGAGCATCACAAAAATCGACGCTCAAGTCA
