[The description below was written by a language model from this plasmid's Addgene catalogue record.]
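Description:
ZO-2 shRNA 1320 is an RNA interference plasmid built on the pSUPER backbone, a small mammalian expression vector designed to produce short hairpin RNAs in transfected cells. The backbone is listed at 3176 bp and the complete plasmid at about 3200 bp, which fits a short hairpin-encoding oligonucleotide duplex as the only insert. It is propagated in standard E. coli cloning strains under ampicillin selection. The record does not state the copy number, and it lists no mammalian selection marker. No feature table is provided, so the arrangement of individual elements cannot be confirmed from the record itself.

The insert encodes an shRNA with a 19-nucleotide target sequence directed against canine ZO-2 (TJP2), a tight junction scaffolding protein. It was cloned between the BglII and HindIII sites, the usual position for hairpin oligonucleotides in pSUPER; whether these sites survive cloning is not recorded. The promoter is not named in the record, but pSUPER vectors generally drive hairpin transcription from the RNA polymerase III H1 promoter. The resulting transcript folds into a stem-loop that the cellular RNAi machinery processes into an siRNA, which reduces levels of the target mRNA. The "1320" in the name probably marks the target position within the ZO-2 transcript, although this is not stated.

Because the target is the dog sequence, the plasmid is suited to knocking down ZO-2 in canine cell lines. The associated publication concerns the role of ZO proteins in stabilising the tight junction solute barrier and in coupling junctions to the perijunctional cytoskeleton.
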