Addgene plasmid #37210: ZO-2 shRNA 1320
Depositing lab: James Anderson & Alan Fanning. Depositing organization: University of North Carolina at Chapel Hill. Publication: ZO-1 stabilizes the tight junction solute barrier through coupling to the perijunctional cytoskeleton. Van Itallie CM, Fanning AS, Bridges A, Anderson JM. Mol Biol Cell. 2009 Sep;20(17):3930-40. Epub 2009 Jul 15. 10.1091/mbc.e09-04-0320 PubMed 19605556.
Backbone
  Vector backbone: pSUPER
  Backbone size w/o insert (bp): 3176
  Total vector size (bp): 3200
  Vector type: Mammalian Expression, RNAi
Growth in bacteria
  Bacterial resistance: Ampicillin, 100 μg/mL
  Growth temperature: 37°C
  Growth strain: DH5alpha
  Copy number: Unknown
Gene/Insert
  Gene/Insert name: dog ZO-2 shRNA (alt name: ZO-2)
  gRNA/shRNA sequence: GGAGTCAGATCTTCATAAA
  Species: canine
  Entrez Gene: TJP2 (a.k.a. ZO-2)
  Cloning method: Restriction Enzyme; 5′ cloning site BglII (unknown if destroyed); 3′ cloning site HindIII (unknown if destroyed)
  Sequencing primers: 5′ T7; 3′ T3
Terms and licenses: Academic/Nonprofit Terms; Industry Terms: Not Available to Industry
How to cite: ZO-2 shRNA 1320 was a gift from James Anderson & Alan Fanning (Addgene plasmid # 37210 ; http://n2t.net/addgene:37210 ; RRID:Addgene_37210)
